Addgene plasmid #244590: CL20_mEGFP_FOidr_038
Purpose: Express mEGFP-tagged intrinsically disordered protein (IDR), FOidr_038, derived from human fusion protein CREBBP_ZNF384
Depositing lab: Richard Kriwacki. Depositing organization: St. Jude Children's Research Hospital. Publication: Proteome-wide computational analyses reveal links between protein condensate formation and RNA biology. Maiti S, Tripathi S, Baggett DW, Phillips AH, Park CG, Wang J, Wahiduzzaman, Freyaldenhoven WT, Kinger S, Pioso BJ, Bollinger JC, Somjee R, Lang B, Babu MM, Kriwacki RW. Sci Adv. 2025 Dec 5;11(49):eady1420. doi: 10.1126/sciadv.ady1420. Epub 2025 Dec 3. PubMed 41337585.
Backbone
  Vector backbone: CL20
  Vector type: Mammalian Expression
Growth in bacteria
  Bacterial resistance: Ampicillin, 100 μg/mL
  Growth temperature: 37°C
  Growth strain: NEB Stable
  Copy number: High Copy
Gene/Insert
  Gene/Insert name: FOidr_038
  Species: H. sapiens (human)
  Mutation: Unmutated
  Tag / fusion protein: monomeric EGFP (N terminal on insert)
  Cloning method: Restriction Enzyme; 5′ cloning site Unknown (unknown if destroyed)
Terms and licenses: Academic/Nonprofit Terms; Industry Terms: Not Available to Industry
Depositor comments: CREBBP_ZNF384_1_353
How to cite: CL20_mEGFP_FOidr_038 was a gift from Richard Kriwacki (Addgene plasmid # 244590 ; http://n2t.net/addgene:244590 ; RRID:Addgene_244590)
