[The description below was written by a language model from this plasmid's Addgene catalogue record and pLannotate feature annotations shown in this document.]
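Description:
CL20_mEGFP_FOidr_038 is an 8.1 kb mammalian expression plasmid built on the CL20 backbone. The catalogue lists it simply as a mammalian expression vector, but the annotated features show the architecture of a self-inactivating HIV-1 lentiviral transfer vector. A CMV enhancer is fused to a truncated 5' LTR, followed by the Ψ packaging signal with a gag fragment, the cPPT/CTS, and the Rev response element. The cassette ends in a ΔU3 3' LTR fragment with a rabbit β-globin polyadenylation signal downstream. Together these elements would allow the genomic RNA to be produced, exported in a Rev-dependent manner and packaged when helper functions are supplied in trans, with the ΔU3 deletion inactivating LTR promoter activity after integration. The short vif, rev and nef annotations are residual viral fragments rather than functional genes. In bacteria the plasmid is maintained through a high-copy ColE1/pUC-type origin and selected with ampicillin via β-lactamase. An SV40 origin and SV40 poly(A) signal are also present in the backbone.

The payload is driven by an internal CMV enhancer/promoter and encodes monomeric EGFP fused to the N-terminus of FOidr_038. This insert is an unmutated intrinsically disordered region taken from the human oncogenic fusion protein CREBBP–ZNF384, and the depositor's comment suggests it spans residues 1–353 of the fusion. The feature table accordingly annotates the insert as a CREBBP fragment of just over 1 kb. The stated purpose is to express the fluorescently tagged IDR in mammalian cells. The associated publication concerns links between protein condensate formation and RNA biology, which suggests use in imaging the region's localisation and condensate-forming behaviour.
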