Features (pLannotate 1.2.2; 29 found; start..end, strand, type, name):
    199..254     -  polyA_signal   β-globin poly(A) signal: rabbit β-globin polyadenylation signal (Gil and Proudfoot, 1987)
    340..475     -  LTR            3' LTR (ΔU3) (fragment): self-inactivating 3' long terminal repeat (LTR) from HIV-1
    477..545     -  CDS            nef (fragment): NEF_HV1Z2 - Experimental evidence at protein level: Swiss-Prot protein existence level 1. Extracellular Nef protein targets CD4(+) T-lymphocytes for apoptosis by interacting with CXCR4 surface receptors. From Human immunodeficiency virus type 1 group M subtype D (isolate Z2/CDC-Z34) (HIV-1).
    571..1629    -  CDS            CREBBP (fragment): CBP_HUMAN - Also known as CBP. Experimental evidence at protein level: Swiss-Prot protein existence level 1. Acetylates histones, giving a specific tag for transcriptional activation (PubMed:24616510). Also acetylates non- histone proteins, like DDX21, FBL, IRF2, MAFG, NCOA3, POLR1E/PAF53 and FOXO1 (PubMed:10490106, PubMed:11154691, PubMed:12738767, PubMed:12929931, PubMed:9707565, PubMed:24207024, PubMed:28790157, PubMed:30540930). Binds specifically to phosphorylated CREB and enhances its transcriptional activity toward cAMP-responsive genes. Acts as a coactivator of ALX1. Acts as a circadia
   1672..2388    -  CDS            mEGFP: mEGFP is a basic (constitutively fluorescent) green fluorescent protein published in 2002, derived from Aequorea victoria. It has moderate acid sensitivity.
   2402..2439    -  misc_feature   MCS (fragment): multiple cloning site
   2438..2454    -  promoter       tight TRE promoter (fragment): Tet-responsive promoter PTight, consisting of seven tet operator sequences followed by the minimal CMV promoter
   2470..2673    -  promoter       CMV promoter: human cytomegalovirus (CMV) immediate early promoter
   2674..2977    -  enhancer       CMV enhancer: human cytomegalovirus immediate early enhancer
   3045..3061    -  misc_feature   MCS (fragment): multiple cloning site
   3061..3086    -  CDS            Rev (fragment): human immunodeficiency virus 1 (HIV-1) Rev protein; rev; enhances nuclear export of unspliced and incompletely spliced viral mRNAs
   3463..3696    -  misc_feature   RRE: The Rev response element (RRE) of HIV-1 allows for Rev-dependent mRNA export from the nucleus to the cytoplasm.
   3830..3913    -  CDS            vif (fragment): VIF_HV1BR - Experimental evidence at protein level: Swiss-Prot protein existence level 1. Counteracts the innate antiviral activity of host APOBEC3F and APOBEC3G. Forms a complex with host APOBEC3F and APOBEC3G thus preventing the entry of these lethally hypermutating enzymes into progeny virions. Recruits an active E3 ubiquitin ligase complex composed of elongin BC, CUL5, and RBX2 to induce polyubiquitination of APOBEC3G and APOBEC3F. In turn, they are directed to the 26S proteasome for degradation. Vif interaction with APOBEC3G also blocks its cytidine deaminase activity in a proteasome-inde
   4056..4173    -  misc_feature   cPPT/CTS: central polypurine tract and central termination sequence of HIV-1
   4322..4681    -  CDS            HIV-1 gag (fragment): gag protein from human immunodeficiency virus 1; gag
   4665..4790    -  misc_feature   HIV-1 Ψ: packaging signal of human immunodeficiency virus type 1
   4837..5094    -  LTR            5' LTR (truncated): truncated 5' long terminal repeat (LTR) from HIV-1
   5096..5475    -  enhancer       CMV enhancer: human cytomegalovirus immediate early enhancer
   5506..5610    +  promoter       AmpR promoter: bla
   5611..6471    +  CDS            AmpR: β-lactamase; bla; confers resistance to ampicillin, carbenicillin, and related antibiotics
   6642..7230    +  rep_origin     ori: high-copy-number ColE1/pMB1/pBR322/pUC origin of replication
   7413..7467    +  CDS            lacI (fragment): lac repressor; lacI; The lac repressor binds to the lac operator to inhibit transcription in E. coli. This inhibition can be relieved by adding lactose or isopropyl-β-D-thiogalactopyranoside (IPTG).
   7469..7603    -  polyA_signal   SV40 poly(A) signal: SV40 polyadenylation signal
   7623..7758    -  rep_origin     SV40 ori: SV40 origin of replication
   7782..7804    -  promoter       SV40 promoter (fragment): SV40 enhancer and early promoter
   7811..7850    +  CDS            lacI (fragment): lac repressor; lacI; The lac repressor binds to the lac operator to inhibit transcription in E. coli. This inhibition can be relieved by adding lactose or isopropyl-β-D-thiogalactopyranoside (IPTG).
   7863..7884    +  protein_bind   CAP binding site: CAP binding activates transcription in the presence of cAMP. E. coli catabolite activator protein
   7899..7929    +  promoter       lac promoter: promoter for the E. coli lac operon
   7937..7953    +  protein_bind   lac operator: The lac repressor binds to the lac operator to inhibit transcription in E. coli. This inhibition can be relieved by adding lactose or isopropyl-β-D-thiogalactopyranoside (IPTG). lac repressor encoded by lacI
>Addgene plasmid #244590 | CL20_mEGFP_FOidr_038 | addgene full sequence | sequence record 487952 | Addgene NGS Result
AAAAAAAATCTAACCTCAAGTCAAGGCTTTTCTATGGAATAAGGAATGGACAGCAGGGGGCTGTTTCATA
TACTGATGACCTCTTTATAGCCAACCTTTGTTCATGGCAGCCAGCATATGGGCATATGTTGCCAAACTCT
AAACCAAATACTCATTCTGATGTTTTAAATGATTTGCCCTCCCATATGTCCTTCCGAGTGAGAGACACAA
AAAATTCCAACACACTATTGCAATGAAAATAAATTTCCTTTATTAGCCAGAAGTCAGATGCTCAAGGGGC
TTCATGATGTCCCCATAATTTTTGGCAGAGGGAAAAAGATCTGCTAGCTCGAGCAGCTGAAGCTTTATTG
AGGCTTAAGCAGTGGGTTCCCTAGTTAGCCAGAGAGCTCCCAGGCTCAGATCTGGTCTAACCAGAGAGAC
CCAGTACAGGCAAAAAGCAGATCTTGTCTTCTTTGGGAGTGAATTAGCCCTTCCAGTCCCCCCTTTTCTT
TTAAAAAGTGGCTAAGATCTACAGCTGCCTTGTAAGTCATTGGTCTTAAAGGTACCGTAATCTTATCTAG
AACCGGTTCACAGTTTGCGTTTTTCAGGATCTGCAGTGGGGCCTGTTGCAATTGCTTGTGTGGGTACAAT
TCCCACTGATGTTTGCATCTGAGACATATTTGGCACGTTGGTGACTGAAGTATTCTTGATATCTGTAGGG
AAGGTGGGCAAACTGTTGACCATGCTCTGTTTGCTGGCTAACTGGGGGTTCACTCCAGTGGCTCCCATTG
GCTGCCCTCCAGCTTGACTAAAGGGCTGTCCAAATGGACTTGTGTTCCCAGTTATTCCCATCTTGGCCAT
GCCTCCTGCCTGTGCGGTGTTCAGTCCCGCGTGACCAGTCATTTGCGGGGAAACCTGCGTTAGGGTCTCA
GCCAGCACGCTGCTCGAGGCGCCCTGCATGGCTGGAGTAGGGTACGGCATTCCAGCTCCCCTTCCTCTGC
CAGCAGCCCCAAGAGATCCATTCATGACTTGCGCCTGCCCTTGTGAAGCCTGATTAATTAAGCTATGGCC
AGAGTTACTATTGAGGAGGCCTGGGTGGGTCTGGTTAAAGTTAGCATTCATGCAGATACCAGGTCCAGTC
TGTGACGTGGCAGGGCTGCTAGTCGCCAGCCCCACTTGCTTTTGTGCTTGCGGATTCAGTGCTTGGGAGG
CAGCGGGGGTGGGCCCAGAGGTGCTGGCTGCCTGTTTAGGCAGGCTGGGGGCTGAAGAATCTCCCTGGCT
CAGAGGGCTCTTGCCCATGGCACTGAGGCTGGCCATGTTAGCACTGTTCGGCTGCCCTTGAGCCTGGCCA
CCCAGGCCCTGCTGCACGGGGCTGCTGGCGCTCACATTTCCTATTCCTGGGTTGATACTAGAGCCGCTGC
CTCCTCGTAGAAGCTCCGACAGTTGTTTATGTTTGGAAGCAGCATCTGGAACAAGGTTCCCACTGTTTAA
AAGGCCTAATTCTCCTCCATTGGGTATCAGCTCATCAGGAAGATCATTTTCCAAGTCAAACAATGATCCA
AAATCTGTGCTGTCATTCGCCGAGAAACCGGGCGAGCTGAGTTTGGCTCTTTTGGGGTTGGGCGGTCCGT
CCAGCAAGTTCTCAGCCATCCGGGAAGCGGCCGCACTTCCCCCGGAGCCTCCGCTTCCGCCCTTGTACAG
CTCGTCCATGCCGAGAGTGATCCCGGCGGCGGTCACGAACTCCAGCAGGACCATGTGATCGCGCTTCTCG
TTGGGGTCTTTGCTCAGCTTGGACTGGGTGCTCAGGTAGTGGTTGTCGGGCAGCAGCACGGGGCCGTCGC
CGATGGGGGTGTTCTGCTGGTAGTGGTCGGCGAGCTGCACGCTGCCGTCCTCGATGTTGTGGCGGATCTT
GAAGTTCACCTTGATGCCGTTCTTCTGCTTGTCGGCCATGATATAGACGTTGTGGCTGTTGTAGTTGTAC
TCCAGCTTGTGCCCCAGGATGTTGCCGTCCTCCTTGAAGTCGATGCCCTTCAGCTCGATGCGGTTCACCA
GGGTGTCGCCCTCGAACTTCACCTCGGCGCGGGTCTTGTAGTTGCCGTCGTCCTTGAAGAAGATGGTGCG
CTCCTGGACGTAGCCTTCGGGCATGGCGGACTTGAAGAAGTCGTGCTGCTTCATGTGGTCGGGGTAGCGG
CTGAAGCACTGCACGCCGTAGGTCAGGGTGGTCACGAGGGTGGGCCAGGGCACGGGCAGCTTGCCGGTGG
TGCAGATGAACTTCAGGGTCAGCTTGCCGTAGGTGGCATCGCCCTCGCCCTCGCCGGACACGCTGAACTT
GTGGCCGTTTACGTCGCCGTCCAGCTCGACCAGGATGGGCACCACCCCGGTGAACAGCTCCTCGCCCTTG
CTCACCATGGTGGCGACCGGTGGATCCCGGGCCCGCGGTACCGTCGACTGCAGAATTCGGTTCACTAAAC
GAGCCCGGTTCACTAAACGAGCTCTGCTTATATAGACCTCCCACCGTACACGCCTACCGCCCATTTGCGT
CAATGGGGCGGAGTTGTTACGACATTTTGGAAAGTCCCGTTGATTTTGGTGCCAAAACAAACTCCCATTG
ACGTCAATGGGGTGGAGACTTGGAAATCCCCGTGAGTCAAACCGCTATCCACGCCCATTGATGTACTGCC
AAAACCGCATCACCATGGTAATAGCGATGACTAATACGTAGATGTACTGCCAAGTAGGAAAGTCCCATAA
GGTCATGTACTGGGCATAATGCCAGGCGGGCCATTTACCGTCATTGACGTCAATAGGGGGCGTACTTGGC
ATATGATACACTTGATGTACTGCCAAGTGGGCAGTTTACCGTAAATACTCCACCCATTGACGTCAATGGA
AAGTCCCTATTGGCGTTACTATGGGAACATACGTCATTATTGACGTCAATGGGCGGGGGTCGTTGGGCGG
TCAGCCAGGCGGGCCATTTACCGTAAGTTATGTAACGCGGAACTCCATATATGGGCTATGAACTAATGAC
CCCGTAATTGATTACTATTAATAACTAGCACGCGTTCGAAGCTTGAGCTCGGTCCCCTCGGGGTTGGGAG
GTGGGTCTGAAACGATAATGGTGAATATCCCTGCCTAACTCTATTCACTATAGAAAGTACAGCAAAAACT
ATTCTTAAACCTACCAAGCCTCCTACTATCATTATGAATAATTTTATATACCACAGCCAATTTGTTATGT
TAAACCAATTCCACAAACTTGCCCATTTATCTAATTCCAATAATTCTTGTTCATTCTTTTCTTGCTGGTT
TTGCGATTCTTCAATTAAGGAGTGTATTAAGCTTGTGTAATTGTTAATTTCTCTGTCCCACTCCATCCAG
GTCGTGTGATTCCAAATCTGTTCCAGAGATTTATTACTCCAACTAGCATTCCAAGGCACAGCAGTGGTGC
AAATGAGTTTTCCAGAGCAACCCCAAATCCCCAGGAGCTGTTGATCCTTTAGGTATCTTTCCACAGCCAG
GATTCTTGCCTGGAGCTGCTTGATGCCCCAGACTGTGAGTTGCAACAGATGCTGTTGCGCCTCAATAGCC
CTCAGCAAATTGTTCTGCTGCTGCACTATACCAGACAATAATTGTCTGGCCTGTACCGTCAGCGTCATTG
ACGCTGCGCCCATAGTGCTTCCTGCTGCTCCCAAGAACCCAAGGAACAAAGCTCCTATTCCCACTGCTCT
TTTTTCTCTCTGCACCACTCTTCTCTTTGCCTTGGTGGGTGCTACTCCTAATGGTTCAATTTTTACTACT
TTATATTTATATAATTCACTTCTCCAATTGTCCCTCATATCTCCTCCTTATGGTGTTTTACTAAACTTTT
CCATGTTCTAATCCTCATCCTGTCTACTTGCCACACAATCATCACCTGCCATCTGTTTTCCATAATCCCT
AATGATCTTTGCTTTTCTTCTTGGCACTACTTTTATGTCACTATTATCTTGTATTACTACTGCCCCTTCA
CCTTTCCAGAGGAGCTTTGCTGGTCCTTTCCAAAGTGGATTTCTGCTGTCCCTGTAATAAACCCGAAAAT
TTTGAATTTTTGTAATTTGTTTTTGTAATTCTTTAGTTTGTATGTCTGTTGCTATTATGTCTACTATTCT
TTCCCCTGCACTGTACCCCCCAATCCCCCCTTTTCTTTTAAAATTGTGGATGAATACTGCCATTTGTACT
GCTGTCTTAAGATGTTCAGCCTGATCTCTTACCTGTCCTATAATTTTCTTTAATTCTTTATTCATAGATT
CTACTACTCCTTGACTTTGGGGATTGTAGGGAATTTCCAGGTCTGAAGATCCTGCTGCTTGCTGTGCTTT
TTTCTTACTTTTGTTTTGCTCTTCCTCTATCTTGTCTAAAGCTTCCTTGGTGTCTTTTATCTCTATCCTT
TGATGCACACAATAGAGGGTTGCTACTGTATTATATAATGATCTAAGTTCTTCTGATCCTGTCTGAAGGG
ATGGTTGTAGCTGTCCCAGTATTTGTCTACAGCCTTCTGATGTTTCTAACAGGCCAGTATTAACTGCGAA
TCGTTCTAGCTCCCTGCTTGCCCATACTATATGTTTTAATTTATATTTTTTCTTTCCCCCTGGCCTTAAC
CGAATTTTTTCCCATCGCGATCTAATTCTCCCCCGCTTAATACTGACGCTCTCGCACCCATCTCTCTCCT
TCTAGCCTCCGCTAGTCAAAATTTTTGGCGTACTCACCAGTCGCCGCCCCTCGCCTCTTGCCGTGCGCGC
TTCAGCAAGCCGAGTCCTGCGTCGAGAGAGCTCCTCTGGTTTCCCTTTCGCTTTCAAGTCCCTGTTCGGG
CGCCACTGCTAGAGATTTTCCACACTGACTAAAAGGGTCTGAGGGATCTCTAGTTACCAGAGTCACACAA
CAGACGGGCACACACTACTTGAAGCACTCAAGGCAAGCTTTATTGAGGCTTAAGCAGTGGGTTCCCTAGT
TAGCCAGAGAGCTCCCAGGCTCAGATCTGGTCTAACCAGAGAGACCCAGTACAGGCAAAAAGCAGCTGCT
TATATGCAGGATCTGAGGGCTCGCCACTCCCCAGTCCCGCCCAGGCCACGCCTCCCATGGTAATAGCGAT
GACTAATACGTAGATGTACTGCCAAGTAGGAAAGTCCCATAAGGTCATGTACTGGGCATAATGCCAGGCG
GGCCATTTACCGTCATTGACGTCAATAGGGGGCGTACTTGGCATATGATACACTTGATGTACTGCCAAGT
GGGCAGTTTACCGTAAATACTCCACCCATTGACGTCAATGGAAAGTCCCTATTGGCGTTACTATGGGAAC
ATACGTCATTATTGACGTCAATGGGCGGGGGTCGTTGGGCGGTCAGCCAGGCGGGCCATTTACCGTAAGT
TATGTAACGCGGAACTCCATATATGGGCTATGAACTAATGACCCCGTAATTGATTACTATTAATAACTAG
TCAATAATCAATGTCGACCCAGGTGGCACTTTTCGGGGAAATGTGCGCGGAACCCCTATTTGTTTATTTT
TCTAAATACATTCAAATATGTATCCGCTCATGAGACAATAACCCTGATAAATGCTTCAATAATATTGAAA
AAGGAAGAGTATGAGTATTCAACATTTCCGTGTCGCCCTTATTCCCTTTTTTGCGGCATTTTGCCTTCCT
GTTTTTGCTCACCCAGAAACGCTGGTGAAAGTAAAAGATGCTGAAGATCAGTTGGGTGCACGAGTGGGTT
ACATCGAACTGGATCTCAACAGCGGTAAGATCCTTGAGAGTTTTCGCCCCGAAGAACGTTTTCCAATGAT
GAGCACTTTTAAAGTTCTGCTATGTGGCGCGGTATTATCCCGTATTGACGCCGGGCAAGAGCAACTCGGT
CGCCGCATACACTATTCTCAGAATGACTTGGTTGAGTACTCACCAGTCACAGAAAAGCATCTTACGGATG
GCATGACAGTAAGAGAATTATGCAGTGCTGCCATAACCATGAGTGATAACACTGCGGCCAACTTACTTCT
GACAACGATCGGAGGACCGAAGGAGCTAACCGCTTTTTTGCACAACATGGGGGATCATGTAACTCGCCTT
GATCGTTGGGAACCGGAGCTGAATGAAGCCATACCAAACGACGAGCGTGACACCACGATGCCTGTAGCAA
TGGCAACAACGTTGCGCAAACTATTAACTGGCGAACTACTTACTCTAGCTTCCCGGCAACAATTAATAGA
CTGGATGGAGGCGGATAAAGTTGCAGGACCACTTCTGCGCTCGGCCCTTCCGGCTGGCTGGTTTATTGCT
GATAAATCTGGAGCCGGTGAGCGTGGGTCTCGCGGTATCATTGCAGCACTGGGGCCAGATGGTAAGCCCT
CCCGTATCGTAGTTATCTACACGACGGGGAGTCAGGCAACTATGGATGAACGAAATAGACAGATCGCTGA
GATAGGTGCCTCACTGATTAAGCATTGGTAACTGTCAGACCAAGTTTACTCATATATACTTTAGATTGAT
TTAAAACTTCATTTTTAATTTAAAAGGATCTAGGTGAAGATCCTTTTTGATAATCTCATGACCAAAATCC
CTTAACGTGAGTTTTCGTTCCACTGAGCGTCAGACCCCGTAGAAAAGATCAAAGGATCTTCTTGAGATCC
TTTTTTTCTGCGCGTAATCTGCTGCTTGCAAACAAAAAAACCACCGCTACCAGCGGTGGTTTGTTTGCCG
GATCAAGAGCTACCAACTCTTTTTCCGAAGGTAACTGGCTTCAGCAGAGCGCAGATACCAAATACTGTTC
TTCTAGTGTAGCCGTAGTTAGGCCACCACTTCAAGAACTCTGTAGCACCGCCTACATACCTCGCTCTGCT
AATCCTGTTACCAGTGGCTGCTGCCAGTGGCGATAAGTCGTGTCTTACCGGGTTGGACTCAAGACGATAG
TTACCGGATAAGGCGCAGCGGTCGGGCTGAACGGGGGGTTCGTGCACACAGCCCAGCTTGGAGCGAACGA
CCTACACCGAACTGAGATACCTACAGCGTGAGCTATGAGAAAGCGCCACGCTTCCCGAAGGGAGAAAGGC
GGACAGGTATCCGGTAAGCGGCAGGGTCGGAACAGGAGAGCGCACGAGGGAGCTTCCAGGGGGAAACGCC
TGGTATCTTTATAGTCCTGTCGGGTTTCGCCACCTCTGACTTGAGCGTCGATTTTTGTGATGCTCGTCAG
GGGGGCGGAGCCTATGGAAAAACGCCAGCAACGCGGCCTTTTTACGGTTCCTGGCCTTTTGCTGGCCTTT
TGCTCACATGTTCTTTCCTGCGTTATCCCCTGATTCTGTGGATAACCGTATTACCGCCTTTGAGTGAGCT
GATACCGCTCGCCGCAGCCGAACGACCGAGCGCAGCGAGTCAGTGAGCGAGGAAGCGGAAGAGCGCCCAA
TACGCAAACCGCCTCTCCCCGCGCGTTGGCCGATTCATTAATGCAGCGGATCCAGACATGATAAGATACA
TTGATGAGTTTGGACAAACCACAACTAGAATGCAGTGAAAAAAATGCTTTATTTGTGAAATTTGTGATGC
TATTGCTTTATTTGTAACCATTATAAGCTGCAATAAACAAGTTAGCTTTTTGCAAAAGCCTAGGCCTCCA
AAAAAGCCTCCTCACTACTTCTGGAATAGCTCAGAGGCCGAGGCGGCCTCGGCCTCTGCATAAATAAAAA
AAATTAGTCAGCCATGGGGCGGAGAATGGGCGGAACTGGGCGGAGTTAGGGGCGGGATGGGCGGAGTTAG
GGGCGGGACTATGGTTGCTGACTAATTGAGATGCGGATCCGCTGGCACGACAGGTTTCCCGACTGGAAAG
CGGGCAGTGAGCGCAACGCAATTAATGTGAGTTAGCTCACTCATTAGGCACCCCAGGCTTTACACTTTAT
GCTTCCGGCTCGTATGTTGTGTGGAATTGTGAGCGGATAACAATTTCACACAGGAAACAGCTATGACCAT
GATTACGCCAAGCTTGGGCTGCAGGTCGAGGGATCTCCATAAGAGAAGAGGGACAGCTATGACTGGGAGT
AGTCAGGAGAGGAGGAAAAATCTGGCTAGTAAAACATGTAAGGAAAATTTTAGGGATGTTAAAGAAAAAA
ATAACACAAAACAAAATAT
